>Addgene plasmid #77489 | BMPR1B gRNA (BRDN0001149274) | addgene full sequence | sequence record 187862 | Addgene Assembled Sequence
CCCGGGTGCAAAGATGGATAAAGTTTTAAACAGAGAGGAATCTTTGCAGCTAATGGACCTTCTAGGTCTT
GAAAGGAGTGGGAATTGGCTCCGGTGCCCGTCAGTGGGCAGAGCGCACATCGCCCACAGTCCCCGAGAAG
TTGGGGGGAGGGGTCGGCAATTGATCCGGTGCCTAGAGAAGGTGGCGCGGGGTAAACTGGGAAAGTGATG
TCGTGTACTGGCTCCGCCTTTTTCCCGAGGGTGGGGGAGAACCGTATATAAGTGCAGTAGTCGCCGTGAA
CGTTCTTTTTCGCAACGGGTTTGCCGCCAGAACACAGGTAAGTGCCGTGTGTGGTTCCCGCGGGCCTGGC
CTCTTTACGGGTTATGGCCCTTGCGTGCCTTGAATTACTTCCACCTGGCTGCAGTACGTGATTCTTGATC
CCGAGCTTCGGGTTGGAAGTGGGTGGGAGAGTTCGAGGCCTTGCGCTTAAGGAGCCCCTTCGCCTCGTGC
TTGAGTTGAGGCCTGGCCTGGGCGCTGGGGCCGCCGCGTGCGAATCTGGTGGCACCTTCGCGCCTGTCTC
GCTGCTTTCGATAAGTCTCTAGCCATTTAAAATTTTTGATGACCTGCTGCGACGCTTTTTTTCTGGCAAG
ATAGTCTTGTAAATGCGGGCCAAGATCTGCACACTGGTATTTCGGTTTTTGGGGCCGCGGGCGGCGACGG
GGCCCGTGCGTCCCAGCGCACATGTTCGGCGAGGCGGGGCCTGCGAGCGCGGCCACCGAGAATCGGACGG
GGGTAGTCTCAAGCTGGCCGGCCTGCTCTGGTGCCTGGCCTCGCGCCGCCGTGTATCGCCCCGCCCTGGG
CGGCAAGGCTGGCCCGGTCGGCACCAGTTGCGTGAGCGGAAAGATGGCCGCTTCCCGGCCCTGCTGCAGG
GAGCTCAAAATGGAGGACGCGGCGCTCGGGAGAGCGGGCGGGTGAGTCACCCACACAAAGGAAAAGGGCC
TTTCCGTCCTCAGCCGTCGCTTCATGTGACTCCACGGAGTACCGGGCGCCGTCCAGGCACCTCGATTAGT
TCTCGAGCTTTTGGAGTACGTCGTCTTTAGGTTGGGGGGAGGGGTTTTATGCGATGGAGTTTCCCCACAC
TGAGTGGGTGGAGACTGAAGTTAGGCCAGCTTGGCACTTGATGTAATTCTCCTTGGAATTTGCCCTTTTT
GAGTTTGGATCTTGGTTCATTCTCAAGCCTCAGACAGTGGTTCAAAGTTTTTTTCTTCCATTTCAGGTGT
CGTGACGTACGGCCACCATGACCGAGTACAAGCCCACGGTGCGCCTCGCCACCCGCGACGACGTCCCCAG
GGCCGTACGCACCCTCGCCGCCGCGTTCGCCGACTACCCCGCCACGCGCCACACCGTCGATCCGGACCGC
CACATCGAGCGGGTCACCGAGCTGCAAGAACTCTTCCTCACGCGCGTCGGGCTCGACATCGGCAAGGTGT
GGGTCGCGGACGACGGCGCCGCCGTGGCGGTCTGGACCACGCCGGAGAGCGTCGAAGCGGGGGCGGTGTT
CGCCGAGATCGGCCCGCGCATGGCCGAGTTGAGCGGTTCCCGGCTGGCCGCGCAGCAACAGATGGAAGGC
CTCCTGGCGCCGCACCGGCCCAAGGAGCCCGCGTGGTTCCTGGCCACCGTCGGAGTCTCGCCCGACCACC
AGGGCAAGGGTCTGGGCAGCGCCGTCGTGCTCCCCGGAGTGGAGGCGGCCGAGCGCGCCGGGGTGCCCGC
CTTCCTGGAGACCTCCGCGCCCCGCAACCTCCCCTTCTACGAGCGGCTCGGCTTCACCGTCACCGCCGAC
GTCGAGGTGCCCGAAGGACCGCGCACCTGGTGCATGACCCGCAAGCCCGGTGCCTGAACGCGTTAAGTCG
ACAATCAACCTCTGGATTACAAAATTTGTGAAAGATTGACTGGTATTCTTAACTATGTTGCTCCTTTTAC
GCTATGTGGATACGCTGCTTTAATGCCTTTGTATCATGCTATTGCTTCCCGTATGGCTTTCATTTTCTCC
TCCTTGTATAAATCCTGGTTGCTGTCTCTTTATGAGGAGTTGTGGCCCGTTGTCAGGCAACGTGGCGTGG
TGTGCACTGTGTTTGCTGACGCAACCCCCACTGGTTGGGGCATTGCCACCACCTGTCAGCTCCTTTCCGG
GACTTTCGCTTTCCCCCTCCCTATTGCCACGGCGGAACTCATCGCCGCCTGCCTTGCCCGCTGCTGGACA
GGGGCTCGGCTGTTGGGCACTGACAATTCCGTGGTGTTGTCGGGGAAATCATCGTCCTTTCCTTGGCTGC
TCGCCTGTGTTGCCACCTGGATTCTGCGCGGGACGTCCTTCTGCTACGTCCCTTCGGCCCTCAATCCAGC
GGACCTTCCTTCCCGCGGCCTGCTGCCGGCTCTGCGGCCTCTTCCGCGTCTTCGCCTTCGCCCTCAGACG
AGTCGGATCTCCCTTTGGGCCGCCTCCCCGCGTCGACTTTAAGACCAATGACTTACAAGGCAGCTGTAGA
TCTTAGCCACTTTTTAAAAGAAAAGGGGGGACTGGAAGGGCTAATTCACTCCCAACGAAGACAAGATCTG
CTTTTTGCTTGTACTGGGTCTCTCTGGTTAGACCAGATCTGAGCCTGGGAGCTCTCTGGCTAACTAGGGA
ACCCACTGCTTAAGCCTCAATAAAGCTTGCCTTGAGTGCTTCAAGTAGTGTGTGCCCGTCTGTTGTGTGA
CTCTGGTAACTAGAGATCCCTCAGACCCTTTTAGTCAGTGTGGAAAATCTCTAGCAGTACGTATAGTAGT
TCATGTCATCTTATTATTCAGTATTTATAACTTGCAAAGAAATGAATATCAGAGAGTGAGAGGAACTTGT
TTATTGCAGCTTATAATGGTTACAAATAAAGCAATAGCATCACAAATTTCACAAATAAAGCATTTTTTTC
ACTGCATTCTAGTTGTGGTTTGTCCAAACTCATCAATGTATCTTATCATGTCTGGCTCTAGCTATCCCGC
CCCTAACTCCGCCCATCCCGCCCCTAACTCCGCCCAGTTCCGCCCATTCTCCGCCCCATGGCTGACTAAT
TTTTTTTATTTATGCAGAGGCCGAGGCCGCCTCGGCCTCTGAGCTATTCCAGAAGTAGTGAGGAGGCTTT
TTTGGAGGCCTAGGGACGTACCCAATTCGCCCTATAGTGAGTCGTATTACGCGCGCTCACTGGCCGTCGT
TTTACAACGTCGTGACTGGGAAAACCCTGGCGTTACCCAACTTAATCGCCTTGCAGCACATCCCCCTTTC
GCCAGCTGGCGTAATAGCGAAGAGGCCCGCACCGATCGCCCTTCCCAACAGTTGCGCAGCCTGAATGGCG
AATGGG
[124 nt withheld, positions 3367-3490]
C
[91 nt withheld, positions 3492-3582]
A
[49 nt withheld, positions 3584-3632]
CCTTTGACGTTGGAGTCCACGTTCTTT
[37 nt withheld, positions 3660-3696]
ACCCTATCTCGGTCTATTCTTTTGATTTATAAGGGATTTTGCCGATTTCGGCCTATTGGTTAAAAAATGA
GCTGATTTAACAAAAATTTAACGCGAATTTTAACAAAATATTAACGCTTACAATTTAGGTGGCACTTTTC
GGGGAAATGTGCGCGGAACCCCTATTTGTTTATTTTTCTAAATACATTCAAATATGTATCCGCTCATGAG
ACAATAACCCTGATAAATGCTTCAATAATATTGAAAAAGGAAGAGTATGAGTATTCAACATTTCCGTGTC
GCCCTTATTCCCTTTTTTGCGGCATTTTGCCTTCCTGTTTTTGCTCACCCAGAAACGCTGGTGAAAGTAA
AAGATGCTGAAGATCAGTTGGGTGCACGAGTGGGTTACATCGAACTGGATCTCAACAGCGGTAAGATCCT
TGAGAGTTTTCGCCCCGAAGAACGTTTTCCAATGATGAGCACTTTTAAAGTTCTGCTATGTGGCGCGGTA
TTATCCCGTATTGACGCCGGGCAAGAGCAACTCGGTCGCCGCATACACTATTCTCAGAATGACTTGGTTG
AGTACTCACCAGTCACAGAAAAGCATCTTACGGATGGCATGACAGTAAGAGAATTATGCAGTGCTGCCAT
AACCATGAGTGATAACACTGCGGCCAACTTACTTCTGACAACGATCGGAGGACCGAAGGAGCTAACCGCT
TTTTTGCACAACATGGGGGATCATGTAACTCGCCTTGATCGTTGGGAACCGGAGCTGAATGAAGCCATAC
CAAACGACGAGCGTGACACCACGATGCCTGTAGCAATGGCAACAACGTTGCGCAAACTATTAACTGGCGA
ACTACTTACTCTAGCTTCCCGGCAACAATTAATAGACTGGATGGAGGCGGATAAAGTTGCAGGACCACTT
CTGCGCTCGGCCCTTCCGGCTGGCTGGTTTATTGCTGATAAATCTGGAGCCGGTGAGCGTGGGTCTCGCG
GTATCATTGCAGCACTGGGGCCAGATGGTAAGCCCTCCCGTATCGTAGTTATCTACACGACGGGGAGTCA
GGCAACTATGGATGAACGAAATAGACAGATCGCTGAGATAGGTGCCTCACTGATTAAGCATTGGTAACTG
TCAGACCAAGTTTACTCATATATACTTTAGATTGATTTAAAACTTCATTTTTAATTTAAAAGGATCTAGG
TGAAGATCCTTTTTGATAATCTCATGACCAAAATCCCTTAACGTGAGTTTTCGTTCCACTGAGCGTCAGA
CCCCGTAGAAAAGATCAAAGGATCTTCTTGAGATCCTTTTTTTCTGCGCGTAATCTGCTGCTTGCAAACA
AAAAAACCACCGCTACCAGCGGTGGTTTGTTTGCCGGATCAAGAGCTACCAACTCTTTTTCCGAAGGTAA
CTGGCTTCAGCAGAGCGCAGATACCAAATACTGTTCTTCTAGTGTAGCCGTAGTTAGGCCACCACTTCAA
GAACTCTGTAGCACCGCCTACATACCTCGCTCTGCTAATCCTGTTACCAGTGGCTGCTGCCAGTGGCGAT
AAGTCGTGTCTTACCGGGTTGGACTCAAGACGATAGTTACCGGATAAGGCGCAGCGGTCGGGCTGAACGG
GGGGTTCGTGCACACAGCCCAGCTTGGAGCGAACGACCTACACCGAACTGAGATACCTACAGCGTGAGCT
ATGAGAAAGCGCCACGCTTCCCGAAGGGAGAAAGGCGGACAGGTATCCGGTAAGCGGCAGGGTCGGAACA
GGAGAGCGCACGAGGGAGCTTCCAGGGGGAAACGCCTGGTATCTTTATAGTCCTGTCGGGTTTCGCCACC
TCTGACTTGAGCGTCGATTTTTGTGATGCTCGTCAGGGGGGCGGAGCCTATGGAAAAACGCCAGCAACGC
GGCCTTTTTACGGTTCCTGGCCTTTTGCTGGCCTTTTGCTCACATGTTCTTTCCTGCGTTATCCCCTGAT
TCTGTGGATAACCGTATTACCGCCTTTGAGTGAGCTGATACCGCTCGCCGCAGCCGAACGACCGAGCGCA
GCGAGTCAGTGAGCGAGGAAGCGGAAGAGCGCCCAATACGCAAACCGCCTCTCCCCGCGCGTTGGCCGAT
TCATTAATGCAGCTGGCACGACAGGTTTCCCGACTGGAAAGCGGGCAGTGAGCGCAACGCAATTAATGTG
AGTTAGCTCACTCATTAGGCACCCCAGGCTTTACACTTTATGCTTCCGGCTCGTATGTTGTGTGGAATTG
TGAGCGGATAACAATTTCACACAGGAAACAGCTATGACCATGATTACGCCAAGCGCGCAATTAACCCTCA
CTAAAGGGAACAAAAGCTGGAGCTGCAAGCTTAATGTAGTCTTATGCAATACTCTTGTAGTCTTGCAACA
TGGTAACGATGAGTTAGCAACATGCCTTACAAGGAGAGAAAAAGCACCGTGCATGCCGATTGGTGGAAGT
AAGGTGGTACGATCGTGCCTTATTAGGAAGGCAACAGACGGGTCTGACATGGATTGGACGAACCACTGAA
TTGCCGCATTGCAGAGATATTGTATTTAAGTGCCTAGCTCGATACATAAACGGGTCTCTCTGGTTAGACC
AGATCTGAGCCTGGGAGCTCTCTGGCTAACTAGGGAACCCACTGCTTAAGCCTCAATAAAGCTTGCCTTG
AGTGCTTCAAGTAGTGTGTGCCCGTCTGTTGTGTGACTCTGGTAACTAGAGATCCCTCAGACCCTTTTAG
TCAGTGTGGAAAATCTCTAGCAGTGGCGCCCGAACAGGGACTTGAAAGCGAAAGGGAAACCAGAGGAGCT
CTCTCGACGCAGGACTCGGCTTGCTGAAGCGCGCACGGCAAGAGGCGAGGGGCGGCGACTGGTGAGTACG
CCAAAAATTTTGACTAGCGGAGGCTAGAAGGAGAGAGATGGGTGCGAGAGCGTCAGTATTAAGCGGGGGA
GAATTAGATCGCGATGGGAAAAAATTCGGTTAAGGCCAGGGGGAAAGAAAAAATATAAATTAAAACATAT
AGTATGGGCAAGCAGGGAGCTAGAACGATTCGCAGTTAATCCTGGCCTGTTAGAAACATCAGAAGGCTGT
AGACAAATACTGGGACAGCTACAACCATCCCTTCAGACAGGATCAGAAGAACTTAGATCATTATATAATA
CAGTAGCAACCCTCTATTGTGTGCATCAAAGGATAGAGATAAAAGACACCAAGGAAGCTTTAGACAAGAT
AGAGGAAGAGCAAAACAAAAGTAAGACCACCGCACAGCAAGCGGCCGCTGATCTTCAGACCTGGAGGAGG
AGATATGAGGGACAATTGGAGAAGTGAATTATATAAATATAAAGTAGTAAAAATTGAACCATTAGGAGTA
GCACCCACCAAGGCAAAGAGAAGAGTGGTGCAGAGAGAAAAAAGAGCAGTGGGAATAGGAGCTTTGTTCC
TTGGGTTCTTGGGAGCAGCAGGAAGCACTATGGGCGCAGCGTCAATGACGCTGACGGTACAGGCCAGACA
ATTATTGTCTGGTATAGTGCAGCAGCAGAACAATTTGCTGAGGGCTATTGAGGCGCAACAGCATCTGTTG
CAACTCACAGTCTGGGGCATCAAGCAGCTCCAGGCAAGAATCCTGGCTGTGGAAAGATACCTAAAGGATC
AACAGCTCCTGGGGATTTGGGGTTGCTCTGGAAAACTCATTTGCACCACTGCTGTGCCTTGGAATGCTAG
TTGGAGTAATAAATCTCTGGAACAGATTTGGAATCACACGACCTGGATGGAGTGGGACAGAGAAATTAAC
AATTACACAAGCTTAATACACTCCTTAATTGAAGAATCGCAAAACCAGCAAGAAAAGAATGAACAAGAAT
TATTGGAATTAGATAAATGGGCAAGTTTGTGGAATTGGTTTAACATAACAAATTGGCTGTGGTATATAAA
ATTATTCATAATGATAGTAGGAGGCTTGGTAGGTTTAAGAATAGTTTTTGCTGTACTTTCTATAGTGAAT
AGAGTTAGGCAGGGATATTCACCATTATCGTTTCAGACCCACCTCCCAACCCCGAGGGGACCCAGAGAGG
GCCTATTTCCCATGATTCCTTCATATTTGCATATACGATACAAGGCTGTTAGAGAGATAATTAGAATTAA
TTTGACTGTAAACACAAAGATATTAGTACAAAATACGTGACGTAGAAAGTAATAATTTCTTGGGTAGTTT
GCAGTTTTAAAATTATGTTTTAAAATGGACTATCATATGCTTACCGTAACTTGAAAGTATTTCGATTTCT
TGGCTTTATATATCTTGTGGAAAGGACGAAACACCGTCTAACCCAATGCTGTATCGGTTTTAGAGCTAGA
AATAGCAAGTTAAAATAAGGCTAGTCCGTTATCAACTTGAAAAAGTGGCACCGAGTCGGTGCTTTTTTAA
GCTTGGCGTAACTAGATCTTGAGACAAATGGCAGTATTCATCCACAATTTTAAAAGAAAAGGGGGGATTG
GGGGGTACAGTGCAGGGGAAAGAATAGTAGACATAATAGCAACAGACATACAAACTAAAGAATTACAAAA
ACAAATTACAAAAATTCAAAATTTTCGGGTTTATTACAGGGACAGCAGAGATCCACTTTGGCGCCGGCTC
GAGGGGG
Features (pLannotate 1.2.2; 29 found; start..end, strand, type, name):
     14..80      +  CDS            small t antigen (fragment): SV40 (simian virus 40) small t antigen
    106..317     +  promoter       EF-1α core promoter: core promoter for human elongation factor EF-1α
    318..1256    +  intron         EF-1α intron A: intron upstream of the start codon of human EF-1α
   1278..1877    +  CDS            PuroR (fragment): puromycin N-acetyltransferase; pac from Streptomyces; confers resistance to puromycin
   1893..2481    +  misc_feature   WPRE: woodchuck hepatitis virus posttranscriptional regulatory element
   2532..2551    +  misc_feature   cPPT/CTS (fragment): central polypurine tract and central termination sequence of HIV-1
   2553..2786    +  LTR            3' LTR (ΔU3): self-inactivating 3' long terminal repeat (LTR) from HIV-1
   2864..2985    +  polyA_signal   SV40 poly(A) signal: SV40 polyadenylation signal
   3025..3160    +  rep_origin     SV40 ori: SV40 origin of replication
   3181..3199    -  promoter       T7 promoter: promoter for bacteriophage T7 RNA polymerase
   3207..3362    +  CDS            lacZα (fragment): LacZα fragment of β-galactosidase; lacZ fragment
   3367..3795    +  rep_origin     f1 ori (sequence partly withheld): f1 bacteriophage origin of replication; arrow indicates direction of (+) strand synthesis
   3848..3952    +  promoter       AmpR promoter: bla
   3953..4813    +  CDS            AmpR: β-lactamase; bla; confers resistance to ampicillin, carbenicillin, and related antibiotics
   4984..5572    +  rep_origin     ori: high-copy-number ColE1/pMB1/pBR322/pUC origin of replication
   5755..5847    +  CDS            lacI (fragment): lac repressor; lacI; The lac repressor binds to the lac operator to inhibit transcription in E. coli. This inhibition can be relieved by adding lactose or isopropyl-β-D-thiogalactopyranoside (IPTG).
   5860..5881    +  protein_bind   CAP binding site: CAP binding activates transcription in the presence of cAMP. E. coli catabolite activator protein
   5896..5926    +  promoter       lac promoter: promoter for the E. coli lac operon
   5934..5950    +  protein_bind   lac operator: The lac repressor binds to the lac operator to inhibit transcription in E. coli. This inhibition can be relieved by adding lactose or isopropyl-β-D-thiogalactopyranoside (IPTG). lac repressor encoded by lacI
   5995..6013    +  promoter       T3 promoter: promoter for bacteriophage T3 RNA polymerase
   6041..6267    +  promoter       RSV promoter: Rous sarcoma virus enhancer/promoter
   6268..6448    +  LTR            5' LTR (truncated): truncated 5' long terminal repeat (LTR) from HIV-1
   6495..6620    +  misc_feature   HIV-1 Ψ: packaging signal of human immunodeficiency virus type 1
   6604..6967    +  CDS            HIV-1 gag (fragment): gag protein from human immunodeficiency virus 1; gag
   7113..7346    +  misc_feature   RRE: The Rev response element (RRE) of HIV-1 allows for Rev-dependent mRNA export from the nucleus to the cytoplasm.
   7723..7749    +  CDS            Rev (fragment): human immunodeficiency virus 1 (HIV-1) Rev protein; rev; enhances nuclear export of unspliced and incompletely spliced viral mRNAs
   7753..7993    +  promoter       U6 promoter: RNA polymerase III promoter for human U6 snRNA
   8023..8098    +  misc_RNA       gRNA scaffold: guide RNA scaffold for the Streptococcus pyogenes CRISPR/Cas9 system
   8154..8271    +  misc_feature   cPPT/CTS: central polypurine tract and central termination sequence of HIV-1
