[The description below was written by a language model from this plasmid's Addgene catalogue record and pLannotate feature annotations shown in this document.]
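Description:
BMPR1B gRNA (BRDN0001149274) is a third-generation lentiviral single-guide RNA plasmid built on the lentiGuide-Puro backbone. It delivers one CRISPR guide against human BMPR1B, the gene for bone morphogenetic protein receptor type 1B (also known as ALK6). In bacteria the 8.3 kb plasmid is maintained at high copy through a ColE1/pUC-type origin and selected with ampicillin via the β-lactamase gene. An f1 origin, an SV40 origin and leftover lac, T7 and T3 cloning-vector elements are also annotated in the backbone.

The viral genome is transcribed from an RSV promoter fused to a truncated HIV-1 5' LTR, which makes packaging independent of Tat. It carries the Ψ packaging signal with a partial gag sequence, the Rev response element for nuclear export of the full-length RNA, and a cPPT/CTS. It ends in a U3-deleted, self-inactivating 3' LTR followed by an SV40 polyadenylation signal.

Two expression units sit between the LTRs. A human U6 RNA polymerase III promoter drives the BMPR1B-specific spacer joined to the Streptococcus pyogenes Cas9 guide scaffold. Downstream, the EF-1α core promoter with its intron A drives puromycin N-acetyltransferase, stabilised by a WPRE, so that transduced mammalian cells can be selected with puromycin.

The guide was designed against several BMPR1B reference transcripts and belongs to a human kinome gRNA collection. The plasmid does not encode Cas9, so it must be paired with a separate Cas9 vector such as lentiCas9-Blast or used in cells that already express Cas9. Its typical use is knockout of BMPR1B.
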