Addgene plasmid #77489: BMPR1B gRNA (BRDN0001149274)
Purpose: 3rd generation lentiviral gRNA plasmid targeting human BMPR1B
Depositing lab: John Doench & David Root. Depositing organization: Broad Institute. Publication: Optimized sgRNA design to maximize activity and minimize off-target effects of CRISPR-Cas9. Doench JG, Fusi N, Sullender M, Hegde M, Vaimberg EW, Donovan KF, Smith I, Tothova Z, Wilen C, Orchard R, Virgin HW, Listgarten J, Root DE. Nat Biotechnol. 2016 Jan 18. doi: 10.1038/nbt.3437. PubMed 26780180.
Backbone
  Vector backbone: lentiGuide-Puro
  Backbone manufacturer: Zhang Lab (Addgene plasmid # 52963)
  Vector type: Mammalian Expression, Lentiviral, CRISPR
  Selectable markers: Puromycin
Growth in bacteria
  Bacterial resistance: Ampicillin, 100 μg/mL
  Growth temperature: 37°C
  Growth strain: DH5alpha
  Copy number: High Copy
Gene/Insert
  Gene/Insert name: BMPR1B (alt names: BMPR1B; NM_001203.2)
  gRNA/shRNA sequence: TCTAACCCAATGCTGTATCG
  Species: H. sapiens (human)
  Entrez Gene: BMPR1B (a.k.a. ALK-6, ALK6, AMD3, AMDD, BDA1D, BDA2, CDw293)
  Promoter: hU6
  Cloning method: Unknown
  Sequencing primers: 5′ U6-F; 3′ pS2-R
Terms and licenses: Academic/Nonprofit Terms; Industry Terms: Not Available to Industry
Depositor comments: The gRNA was designed to target the following Genbank reference sequence(s): NM_001203.2,NM_001256792.1,NM_001256793.1,NM_001256794.1. Note that this plasmid does NOT contain Cas9. It should be used in conjunction with lentiCas9-Blast (Addgene #52962) or otherwise with cell lines already expressing Cas9. Browse the full kinome gRNA library at http://www.addgene.org/pooled-library/broadgpp-human-kinome/ or visit http://www.broadinstitute.org/rnai/public/ for detailed protocols and information.
How to cite: BMPR1B gRNA (BRDN0001149274) was a gift from John Doench & David Root (Addgene plasmid # 77489 ; http://n2t.net/addgene:77489 ; RRID:Addgene_77489)
