>Addgene plasmid #77489 | BMPR1B gRNA (BRDN0001149274) | depositor partial sequence | sequence record 144949 | Target Sequence
TCTAACCCAATGCTGTATCG
