>Addgene plasmid #77489 | BMPR1B gRNA (BRDN0001149274) | addgene partial sequence | sequence record 187861 | hU6-F
AGAAAGTAATAATTTCTTGGGTAGTTTGCAGTTTTAAAATTATGTTTTAAAATGGACTATCATATGCTTA
CCGTAACTTGAAAGTATTTCGATTTCTTGGCTTTATATATCTTGTGGAAAGGACGAAACACCGTCTAACC
CAATGCTGTATCGGTTTTAGAGCTAGAAATAGCAAGTTAAAATAAGGCTAGTCCGTTATCAACTTGAAAA
AGTGGCACCGAGTCGGTGCTTTTTTAAGCTTGGCGTAACTAGATCTTGAGACAAATGGCAGTATTCATCC
ACAATTTTAAAAGAAAAGGGGGGATTGGGGGGTACAGTGCAGGGGAAAGAATAGTAGACATAATAGCAAC
AGACATACAAACTAAAGAATTACAAAAACAAATTACAAAAATTCAAAATTTTCGGGTTTATTACAGGGAC
AGCAGAGATCCACTTTGGCGCCGGCTCGAGGGGGCCCGGGTGCAAAGATGGATAAAGTTTTAAACAGAGA
GGAATCTTTGCAGCTAATGGACCTTCTAGGTCTTGAAAGGAGTGGGAATTGGCTCCGGTGCCCGTCAGTG
GGCAGAGCGC
